>Addgene plasmid #113537 | pSUPER.retro.puro-shLARP7 | addgene full sequence | sequence record 217045 | Addgene NGS Result
AGAATTCGAACGCTGACGTCATCAACCCGCTCCAAGGAATCGCGGGCCCAGTGTCACTAGGCGGGAACAC
CCAGCGCGCGTGCGCCCTGGCAGGAAGATGGCTGTGAGGGACAGGGGAGTGGCGCCCTGCAATATTTGCA
TGTCGCTATGTGTTCTGGGAAATCACCATAAACGTGAAATGTCTTTGGATTTGGGAATCTTATAAGTTCT
GTATGAGACCACAGATCCCCAAGTTAATCACCAAAGCTGTTCAAGAGACAGCTTTGGTGATTAACTTTTT
TTAAGCTTATCGATACCGTCGACCTCGAGAGATCGATCTAATTCCGGCGCCTAGAGAAGGAGTGAGGGCT
GGATAAAGGGAGGATCGAGGCGGGGTCGAACGAGGAGGTTCAAGGGGGAGAGACGGGGCGGATGGAGGAA
GAGGAGGCGGAGGCTTAGGGTGTACAAAGGGCTTGACCCAGGGAGGGGGGTCAAAAGCCAAGGCTTCCCA
GGTCACGATGTAGGGGACCTGGTCTGGGTGTCCATGCGGGCCAGGTGAAAAGACCTTGATCTTAACCTGG
GTGATGAGGTCTCGGTTAAAGGTGCCGTCTCGCGGCCATCCGACGTTAAAGGTTGGCCATTCTGCAGAGC
AGAAGGTAACCCAACGTCTCTTCTTGACATCTACCGACTGGTTGTGAGCGATCCGCTCGACATCTTTCCA
GTGACCTAAGGTCAAACTTAAGGGAGTGGTAACAGTCTGGCCCTAATTTTCAGACAAATACAGAAACACA
GTCAGACAGAGACAACACAGAACGATGCTGCAGCGCTGCAGCAGACAAGACGCGCGGCTTCGGTTCCAAA
CCGAAAGCAAAAATTCAGACGGAGGCGGGAACTGTTTTAGGTTCTCGTCTCCTACCAGAACCACATATCC
TGACGGGGTCGGATTCCACATCGACTCCCTTCCTCAGGTCGGGCCACAAAAACGGCCCCCAAAGTCCCTG
GGACGTCTCCCAGGGTTGCGGCCGGGTGTTCAGAACTCGTCAGTTCCACCACGGGTCCGCCAGATACAGA
GCTAGTTAGCTAACTAGTACAGACGCAGGCGCAAACATTAGATGCCGGCACAAACACGCACAAAGACAGA
GACAGACACGAAACGACCGCTGGCCAGCTTACCTCCCGGCGGGGGGGTCGGTGGTCCCTGGGCAGGGGTC
TCCAAATCTCGGTGGAACCTCCAAATGAAAGACCCCCGAGGTGGGCAGTCAATCAATCTGAGGAGACCCT
CCCAAGGATCAGCGAGTCCACGATTCGGATGCAAACAGCAAGAGGCTTTATTGGGAATACGGGTACCCGG
GCGACGCAGTCTATCGGAGGACTGGCGCGCCGAGTGAGGGGTTGTGGGCTCTTTTATTGAGCTCGGGGAG
CAGAAGCGCGCGAACAGAAGCGAGAAGCGAACTGATTGGTTAGTTCAAATAAGGCACAGGGTCATTTCAG
GTCCTTGGGGCACCCTGGAAACATCTGATGGTTCTCTAGAAACTGCTGAGGGCGGGACCGCATCTGGGGA
CCATCTGTTCTTGGCCCTGAGCCGGGGCAGGAACTGCTTACCACAGATATCCTGTTTGGCCCATATTCTG
CTGTCTCTCTGTTCCTAACCTTGATCTGAACTTCTCTATTCTCAGTTATGTATTTTCCATGCCTTGCAAA
ATGGCGTTACTTAAGCTAGCTTGCCAAACCTACAGGTGGGGTCTTTCATTCCCCCCTTTTTCTGGAGACT
AAATAAAATCTTTTATTTTATCTATGGCTCGTACTCTATAGGCTTCAGCTGGTGATATTGTTGAGTCAAA
ACTAGAGCCTGGACCACTGATATCCTGTCTTTAACAAATTGGACTAATCGCCTCTACGCCGGACGCATCG
TGGCCGGCATCACCGGCGCCACAGGTGCGGTTGCTGGCGCCTATATCGCCGACATCACCGATGGGGAAGA
TCGGGCTCGCCACTTCGGGCTCATGAGCGCTTGTTTCGGCGTGGGTATGGTGGCAGGCCCCGTGGCCGGG
GGACTGTTGGGCGCCATCTCCTTGCATGCACCATTCCTTGCGCCGTCGTTTTACAACGTCGTGACTGGGA
AAACCCTGGCGTTACCCAACTTAATCGCCTTGCAGCACATCCCCCTTTCGCCAGCTGGCGTAATAGCGAA
GAGGCCCGCACCGATCGCCCTTCCCAACAGTTGCGCAGCCTGAATGGCGAATGGCGCCTGATGCGGTATT
TTCTCCTTACGCATCTGTGCGGTATTTCACACCGCATATGGTGCACTCTCAGTACAATCTGCTCTGATGC
CGCATAGTTAAGCCAGCCCCGACACCCGCCAACACCCGCTGACGCGCCCTGACGGGCTTGTCTGCTCCCG
GCATCCGCTTACAGACAAGCTGTGACCGTCTCCGGGAGCTGCATGTGTCAGAGGTTTTCACCGTCATCAC
CGAAACGCGCGAGACGAAAGGGCCTCGTGATACGCCTATTTTTATAGGTTAATGTCATGATAATAATGGT
TTCTTAGACGTCAGGTGGCACTTTTCGGGGAAATGTGCGCGGAACCCCTATTTGTTTATTTTTCTAAATA
CATTCAAATATGTATCCGCTCATGAGACAATAACCCTGATAAATGCTTCAATAATATTGAAAAAGGAAGA
GTATGAGTATTCAACATTTCCGTGTCGCCCTTATTCCCTTTTTTGCGGCATTTTGCCTTCCTGTTTTTGC
TCACCCAGAAACGCTGGTGAAAGTAAAAGATGCTGAAGATCAGTTGGGTGCACGAGTGGGTTACATCGAA
CTGGATCTCAACAGCGGTAAGATCCTTGAGAGTTTTCGCCCCGAAGAACGTTTTCCAATGATGAGCACTT
TTAAAGTTCTGCTATGTGGCGCGGTATTATCCCGTATTGACGCCGGGCAAGAGCAACTCGGTCGCCGCAT
ACACTATTCTCAGAATGACTTGGTTGAGTACTCACCAGTCACAGAAAAGCATCTTACGGATGGCATGACA
GTAAGAGAATTATGCAGTGCTGCCATAACCATGAGTGATAACACTGCGGCCAACTTACTTCTGACAACGA
TCGGAGGACCGAAGGAGCTAACCGCTTTTTTGCACAACATGGGGGATCATGTAACTCGCCTTGATCGTTG
GGAACCGGAGCTGAATGAAGCCATACCAAACGACGAGCGTGACACCACGATGCCTGTAGCAATGGCAACA
ACGTTGCGCAAACTATTAACTGGCGAACTACTTACTCTAGCTTCCCGGCAACAATTAATAGACTGGATGG
AGGCGGATAAAGTTGCAGGACCACTTCTGCGCTCGGCCCTTCCGGCTGGCTGGTTTATTGCTGATAAATC
TGGAGCCGGTGAGCGTGGGTCTCGCGGTATCATTGCAGCACTGGGGCCAGATGGTAAGCCCTCCCGTATC
GTAGTTATCTACACGACGGGGAGTCAGGCAACTATGGATGAACGAAATAGACAGATCGCTGAGATAGGTG
CCTCACTGATTAAGCATTGGTAACTGTCAGACCAAGTTTACTCATATATACTTTAGATTGATTTAAAACT
TCATTTTTAATTTAAAAGGATCTAGGTGAAGATCCTTTTTGATAATCTCATGACCAAAATCCCTTAACGT
GAGTTTTCGTTCCACTGAGCGTCAGACCCCGTAGAAAAGATCAAAGGATCTTCTTGAGATCCTTTTTTTC
TGCGCGTAATCTGCTGCTTGCAAACAAAAAAACCACCGCTACCAGCGGTGGTTTGTTTGCCGGATCAAGA
GCTACCAACTCTTTTTCCGAAGGTAACTGGCTTCAGCAGAGCGCAGATACCAAATACTGTTCTTCTAGTG
TAGCCGTAGTTAGGCCACCACTTCAAGAACTCTGTAGCACCGCCTACATACCTCGCTCTGCTAATCCTGT
TACCAGTGGCTGCTGCCAGTGGCGATAAGTCGTGTCTTACCGGGTTGGACTCAAGACGATAGTTACCGGA
TAAGGCGCAGCGGTCGGGCTGAACGGGGGGTTCGTGCACACAGCCCAGCTTGGAGCGAACGACCTACACC
GAACTGAGATACCTACAGCGTGAGCTATGAGAAAGCGCCACGCTTCCCGAAGGGAGAAAGGCGGACAGGT
ATCCGGTAAGCGGCAGGGTCGGAACAGGAGAGCGCACGAGGGAGCTTCCAGGGGGAAACGCCTGGTATCT
TTATAGTCCTGTCGGGTTTCGCCACCTCTGACTTGAGCGTCGATTTTTGTGATGCTCGTCAGGGGGGCGG
AGCCTATGGAAAAACGCCAGCAACGCGGCCTTTTTACGGTTCCTGGCCTTTTGCTGGCCTTTTGCTCACA
TGTTCTTTCCTGCGTTATCCCCTGATTCTGTGGATAACCGTATTACCGCCTTTGAGTGAGCTGATACCGC
TCGCCGCAGCCGAACGACCGAGCGCAGCGAGTCAGTGAGCGAGGAAGCGGAAGAGCGCCCAATACGCAAA
CCGCCTCTCCCCGCGCGTTGGCCGATTCATTAATGCAGCTGGCACGACAGGTTTCCCGACTGGAAAGCGG
GCAGTGAGCGCAACGCAATTAATGTGAGTTAGCTCACTCATTAGGCACCCCAGGCTTTACACTTTATGCT
TCCGGCTCGTATGTTGTGTGGAATTGTGAGCGGATAACAATTTCACAATTCTCCCCAGCTCTTTCTGCGC
TGTCCATAATGAACTATTTCAGGAGTATTGGAGTATGTGGATTCAAAACAGTGGCTAATTGAGTCAGGAT
TACTTAATATTCGACTCCTACCCTCAGAATGTTGTTCTCCAACTTCAAGAAACTGTTACCCATGAAAGAC
CCCCGCTGACGGGTAGTCAATCACTCAGAGGAGACCCTCCCAAGGAACAGCGAGACCACAAGTCGGATGC
AACTGCAAGAGGGTTTATTGGATACACGGGTACCCGGGCGACGCAGTCTATCGGAGGACTGGCGCGCCGA
GTGAGGGGTTGTGGGCTCTTTTATTGAGCTCGGGGAGCAGAAGCGCGCGAACAGAAGCGAGAAGCGAACT
GATTGGTTAGTTCAAATAAGGCACAGGGTCATTTCAGGTCCTTGGGGCACCCTGGAAACATCTGATGGTT
CTCTAGCTTGCCAAACCTACAGGTGGGGTCTTTCATTCCCCCCTTTTTCTGGAGACTAAATAAAATCTTT
TATTTTATCGATGCATGGGGTCGTGCGCTCCTTTCGGTCGGGCGCTGCGGGTCGTGGGGCGGGCGTCAGG
CACCGGGCTTGCGGGTCATGCACCAGGTGCGCGGTCCTTCGGGCACCTCGACGTCGGCGGTGACGGTGAA
GCCGAGCCGCTCGTAGAAGGGGAGGTTGCGGGGCGCGGAGGTCTCCAGGAAGGCGGGCACCCCGGCGCGC
TCGGCCGCCTCCACTCCGGGGAGCACGACGGCGCTGCCCAGACCCTTGCCCTGGTGGTCGGGCGAGACGC
CGACGGTGGCCAGGAACCACGCGGGCTCCTTGGGCCGGTGCGGCGCCAGGAGGCCTTCCATCTGTTGCTG
CGCGGCCAGCCGGGAACCGCTCAACTCGGCCATGCGCGGGCCGATCTCGGCGAACACCGCCCCCGCTTCG
ACGCTCTCCGGCGTGGTCCAGACCGCCACCGCGGCGCCGTCGTCCGCGACCCACACCTTGCCGATGTCGA
GCCCGACGCGCGTGAGGAAGAGTTCTTGCAGCTCGGTGACCCGCTCGATGTGGCGGTCCGGATCGACGGT
GTGGCGCGTGGCGGGGTAGTCGGCGAACGCGGCGGCGAGGGTGCGTACGGCCCTGGGGACGTCGTCGCGG
GTGGCGAGGCGCACCGTGGGCTTGTACTCGGTCATGGTAAGCTAGCTTGGGCTGCAGGTCGAAAGGCCCG
GAGATGAGGAAGAGGAGAACAGCGCGGCAGACGTGCGCTTTTGAAGCGTGCAGAATGCCGGGCCTCCGGA
GGACCTTCGGGCGCCCGCCCCGCCCCTGAGCCCGCCCCTGAGCCCGCCCCCGGACCCACCCCTTCCCAGC
CTCTGAGCCCAGAAAGCGAAGGAGCAAAGCTGCTATTGGCCGCTGCCCCAAAGGCCTACCCGCTTCCATT
GCTCAGCGGTGCTGTCCATCTGCACGAGACTAGTGAGACGTGCTACTTCCATTTGTCACGTCCTGCACGA
CGCGAGCTGCGGGGCGGGGGGGAACTTCCTGACTAGGGGAGGAGTAGAAGGTGGCGCGAAGGGGCCACCA
AAGAACGGAGCCGGTTGGCGCCTACCGGTGGATGTGGAATGTGTGCGAGGCCAGAGGCCACTTGTGTAGC
GCCAAGTGCCCAGCGGGGCTGCTAAAGCGCATGCTCCAGACTGCCTTGGGAAAAGCGCCTCCCCTACCCG
GT
Features (pLannotate 1.2.2; 21 found; start..end, strand, type, name):
      8..222     +  promoter       H1 promoter: human H1 RNA promoter
    283..309     +  misc_feature   MCS (fragment): pBluescript multiple cloning site
    326..742     -  CDS            gag (truncated): truncated Moloney murine leukemia virus (MMLV) gag gene lacking the start codon
    809..1150    -  misc_feature   MESV Ψ: packaging signal of murine embryonic stem cell virus
   1214..1730    -  LTR            5' LTR: 5' long terminal repeat from murine embryonic stem cell virus
   1772..1870    -  CDS            env (fragment): murine leukemia virus gPr80 envelope polyprotein precursor; env; proteolytically cleaved into gp70SU and p15TM subunits
   1871..2072    +  CDS            TcR (fragment): tetracycline efflux protein; tet; confers resistance to tetracycline
   2072..2221    +  CDS            lacZα (fragment): LacZα fragment of β-galactosidase; lacZ fragment
   2227..2326    -  misc_feature   bom (fragment): basis of mobility region from pBR322
   2428..2463    -  CDS            rop (fragment): Rop protein, which maintains plasmids at low copy number; rop
   2558..2662    +  promoter       AmpR promoter: bla
   2663..3523    +  CDS            AmpR: β-lactamase; bla; confers resistance to ampicillin, carbenicillin, and related antibiotics
   3694..4282    +  rep_origin     ori: high-copy-number ColE1/pMB1/pBR322/pUC origin of replication
   4465..4557    +  CDS            lacI (fragment): lac repressor; lacI; The lac repressor binds to the lac operator to inhibit transcription in E. coli. This inhibition can be relieved by adding lactose or isopropyl-β-D-thiogalactopyranoside (IPTG).
   4570..4591    +  protein_bind   CAP binding site: CAP binding activates transcription in the presence of cAMP. E. coli catabolite activator protein
   4606..4636    +  promoter       lac promoter: promoter for the E. coli lac operon
   4644..4660    +  protein_bind   lac operator: The lac repressor binds to the lac operator to inhibit transcription in E. coli. This inhibition can be relieved by adding lactose or isopropyl-β-D-thiogalactopyranoside (IPTG). lac repressor encoded by lacI
   4822..5116    -  LTR            3' LTR (ΔU3) (fragment): self-inactivating 3' long terminal repeat (LTR) from Moloney murine leukemia virus
   5113..5147    -  LTR            3' LTR (ΔU3) (fragment): self-inactivating 3' long terminal repeat (LTR) from Moloney murine leukemia virus
   5246..5845    -  CDS            PuroR: puromycin N-acetyltransferase; pac from Streptomyces alboniger; confers resistance to puromycin
   5870..6369    -  promoter       PGK promoter: mouse phosphoglycerate kinase 1 promoter
