[The description below was written by a language model from this plasmid's Addgene catalogue record and pLannotate feature annotations shown in this document.]
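Description:
pSUPER.retro.puro-shLARP7 is a retroviral shRNA vector built on the commercial pSUPER.retro.puro backbone and designed to knock down human LARP7. In bacteria it is maintained as a high-copy plasmid through a ColE1/pUC-type origin and is selected with ampicillin via the β-lactamase gene. Several short annotated fragments (tetracycline resistance, lacZα, lacI, rop, bom, env) appear to be non-functional remnants of earlier cloning vectors.

The proviral portion comprises a murine embryonic stem cell virus 5' LTR and Ψ packaging signal, a truncated MMLV gag region lacking its start codon, and a U3-deleted 3' LTR. Because the deleted U3 is copied to both ends during reverse transcription, the integrated provirus is self-inactivating, leaving expression to the internal promoters. There are two of these. The human H1 RNA promoter, a Pol III promoter suited to producing short defined transcripts, drives the hairpin. The mouse PGK promoter drives puromycin N-acetyltransferase, which allows selection of transduced mammalian cells. The hairpin is built around a 19-nucleotide LARP7 target sequence and was cloned between BglII and HindIII sites, with the BglII site destroyed in the process. The feature table does not annotate the hairpin itself, but the unannotated gap immediately downstream of the H1 promoter is consistent with its position. The H1 cassette is annotated on the opposite strand to the LTRs and the PGK-puro unit.

The plasmid carries no functional gag, pol or env, so these must be supplied in trans to produce virus. It is intended for stable depletion of LARP7 in human cells, and the associated publication concerns MePCE and the regulation of P-TEFb activation on chromatin.
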