Addgene plasmid #113537: pSUPER.retro.puro-shLARP7
Purpose: Retroviral vector designed to knock down LARP7.
Depositing lab: Blerta Xhemalce. Depositing organization: University of Texas at Austin. Publication: Crosstalk between the RNA Methylation and Histone-Binding Activities of MePCE Regulates P-TEFb Activation on Chromatin. Shelton SB, Shah NM, Abell NS, Devanathan SK, Mercado M, Xhemalce B. Cell Rep. 2018 Feb 6;22(6):1374-1383. doi: 10.1016/j.celrep.2018.01.028. PubMed 29425494.
Backbone
  Vector backbone: pSUPER.retro.puro
  Backbone manufacturer: OligoEngine
  Backbone size w/o insert (bp): 6349
  Vector type: Retroviral
  Selectable markers: Puromycin
Growth in bacteria
  Bacterial resistance: Ampicillin, 100 μg/mL
  Growth temperature: 37°C
  Growth strain: NEB Stable
  Copy number: High Copy
Gene/Insert
  Gene/Insert name: shLARP7
  gRNA/shRNA sequence: AAGTTAATCACCAAAGCTG
  Species: H. sapiens (human)
  Insert size (bp): 19
  Entrez Gene: LARP7 (a.k.a. ALAZS, HDCMA18P, PIP7S, hLARP7)
  Cloning method: Restriction Enzyme; 5′ cloning site Bgl II (destroyed during cloning); 3′ cloning site Hind III (unknown if destroyed)
  Sequencing primers: 5′ unknown
Terms and licenses: Academic/Nonprofit Terms; Industry Terms: Not Available to Industry
How to cite: pSUPER.retro.puro-shLARP7 was a gift from Blerta Xhemalce (Addgene plasmid # 113537 ; http://n2t.net/addgene:113537 ; RRID:Addgene_113537)
